Addgene plasmid #21242: PKC epsilon CAT
Depositing lab: Bernard Weinstein. Depositing organization: Columbia University. Publication: Roles of specific isoforms of protein kinase C in the transcriptional control of cyclin D1 and related genes. Soh JW, Weinstein IB. J Biol Chem. 2003 Sep 5. 278(36):34709-16. 10.1074/jbc.M302016200 PubMed 12794082.
Backbone
  Vector backbone: pHACE
  Backbone size w/o insert (bp): 5400
  Vector type: Mammalian Expression
  Selectable markers: Neomycin (select with G418)
Growth in bacteria
  Bacterial resistance: Ampicillin, 100 μg/mL
  Growth temperature: 37°C
  Growth strain: DH5alpha
  Copy number: High Copy
Gene/Insert
  Gene/Insert name: PKC epsilon
  Species: M. musculus (mouse)
  Insert size (bp): 1029
  Mutation: delta 1-394
  GenBank ID: AF325507
  Entrez Gene: Prkce (a.k.a. 5830406C15Rik, PKC[e], PKCepsilon, Pkce)
  Tag / fusion protein: HA (C terminal on backbone)
  Cloning method: Restriction Enzyme; 5′ cloning site EcoRI (not destroyed); 3′ cloning site EcoRI (not destroyed)
  Sequencing primers: 5′ T7; 3′ SP6
Terms and licenses: Academic/Nonprofit Terms; Industry Terms: Not Available to Industry
How to cite: PKC epsilon CAT was a gift from Bernard Weinstein (Addgene plasmid # 21242 ; http://n2t.net/addgene:21242 ; RRID:Addgene_21242)
