[The description below was written by a language model from this plasmid's Addgene catalogue record.]
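Description:
PKC epsilon CAT is a mammalian expression plasmid built on the pHACE backbone (about 5.4 kb without insert) that encodes a truncated form of mouse protein kinase C epsilon (Prkce). The roughly 1 kb insert carries a deletion of residues 1–394. This removes the N-terminal regulatory region and leaves the C-terminal catalytic domain, as the "CAT" in the name suggests. In PKC family members, loss of the regulatory region, which contains the autoinhibitory pseudosubstrate, generally gives a kinase fragment that is active without the usual lipid cofactors, so constructs of this type are commonly used as constitutively active alleles. The record itself does not explicitly describe the activity state.

The fragment was cloned into an EcoRI site that is retained on both sides. It is fused in frame to an HA epitope tag supplied by the backbone at the C terminus, which allows the expressed protein to be detected or immunoprecipitated with anti-HA antibodies. The record does not name the promoter driving expression in mammalian cells. T7 and SP6 are listed as sequencing primers, which indicates that these phage promoter sites flank the cloning region. The plasmid is propagated in E. coli as a high-copy vector under ampicillin selection, and a neomycin resistance marker permits G418 selection of stably transfected mammalian cells.

According to the associated publication, the construct belongs to work examining how individual PKC isoforms contribute to transcriptional control of cyclin D1 and related genes. It is suited to transfection experiments that test the effect of isolated PKC epsilon catalytic activity on signalling and reporter gene expression.
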