>Addgene plasmid #21242 | PKC epsilon CAT | addgene partial sequence | sequence record 27045 | SP6 5'-ATTTAGGTGACACTATAG-3'
AAGCNGCTCGAGCGGCCGCCAGTGTGATGGATATCTGCAGAATTGGATCCTTAGGCGTAGTCAGGCACGT
CGTAAGGATAGAATTGGGGCATCAGGTCTTCACCAAAGTAGGAGAAGCCTTTGAATTCTTCCTGGTTGAT
CTGCTTAATGATTGCTTCATCCACAAGTGTAAGTATTGGCTCTTCCCGCGTAAAGTCTTGGTCAAAGTTA
TTGACATCTCTTTTGGTTTTAATTCTCGGCTTGAAGGGGGGCTTGATTTTCTTCTGCTCCAGCAGTACCC
AGTCAATCTCCTTGAAGAATGGATGTTGCTTGATGGCGTCCTCCCCGTTCTGCGCTGCCACACAGCCCAG
GCGCTTGTGCGGGTTCTTGGTCATGAAAGCTTTCAGGATGCTGACAGCTTCCTTGCTAAGCCAGACAGGA
TAGAGAACATCATCATGAAGGATGGATTCGAACAAGTCGTCCTCGTTGTCAGCTTCAAAGGGGGGCTGCC
CAGCCATCATCTCGTACATCAGCACCCCCAGGGCCCACCAGTCCACTGAGGGGCCGTACTCCAACTCCTG
TAGGATCTCTGGAGCTATGTAGTCAGGAGTCCCACAGAAGGTGGTAGTTGTCACACCATTCATAATCCCT
TCCTTGCACATCCCAAAGTCAGCCAGCTTGCAGTGGCCTTCTGCATCTAGAAGGATGTTGTCCAGTTTCA
AATCCCTGTAGATCACTCCATGCTGGTGGAGAAACATGAGGGCCGATGTGACCTCTGCGGCATAGAACCG
AGAACGANGCTCATCAANTTTCGGGACGCTGAATCTGGACATGAGGTCTCACATTACATATCCATGACGA
NAANAGCGTCTTGTCTNAACAANAAAANNTTGTAAAAAGGTTTCCAACNAACNA
