>Addgene plasmid #21242 | PKC epsilon CAT | addgene partial sequence | sequence record 27046 | T7 5'-TAATACGACTCACTATAGGG-3'
CANGACGAGCNGGACCTCGAGGCCCCATGGAATTGGTCCGGCCAGGCCAGGCCAAGCGCTTGGGGCTGGA
TGAGTTCAACTTCATCAAAGTGTTGGGCAAAGGCAGCTTTGGCAAGGTCATGTTGGCGGAACTCAAAGGC
AAAGATGAAGTCTACGCTGTGAAGGTCTTGAAGAAGGACGTTATCCTACAAGACGATGATGTGGACTGCA
CAATGACAGAGAAGAGGATTTTGGCTCTGGCTCGGAAACACCCTTATCTAACCCAACTCTATTGCTGCTT
CCAGACCAAGGACCGCCTCTTCTTCGTCATGGAATATGTAAATGGTGGAGACCTCATGTTCCAGATTCAG
CGGTCCCGAAAATTTGATGAGCCTCGTTCTCGGTTCTATGCCGCAGAGGTCACATCGGCCCTCATGTTTC
TCCACCAGCATGGAGTGATCTACAGGGATTTGAAACTGGACAACATCCTTCTAGATGCAGAAGGCCACTG
CAAGCTGGCTGACTTTGGGATGTGCAAGGAAGGGATTATGAATGGTGTGACAACTACCACCTTCTGTGGG
ACTCCTGACTACATAGCTCCAGAGATCCTACAGGAGTTGGAGTACGGCCCCTCAGTGGACTGGTGGGCCC
TGGGGGTGCTGATGTACGAGATGATGGCTGGGCAGCCCCCCTTTGAACTGACAACNAGGACGACTTGTTC
GATCNCTCCTTCNGAANNGNTTCTCTACCGNGNTNAAAAAAGAGGAACTNTCACNTCCTGAAGCTTCTGA
CAAAACCCCCACACCNCTGGTTGTGGCNCCANAANGGGAGACCCTCANCACTCNTTCTCAGAATGATGGT
CTGTGACAANAANCAGCCCCTCAGCAAATAAN
